>Addgene plasmid #66193 | pYLsgRNA-OsU3m | depositor full sequence | sequence record 113663 | pYLsgRNA-OsU3m sequence 3224 bps
GGATCCAGCGTGGGTCTCGGTTTTAGAGCTAGAAATAGCAAGTTAAAATAAGGCTAGTCCGTTATCAACT
TGAAAAAGTGGCACCGAGTCGGTGCTTTTTTTCAAGAGCTTGGAGTGGATGGAATTTTCCTCCGTTTTAC
CTGTGGAATCGGCAGCAAAGGAAGGAATCTTTAAACATACGAACAGATCACTTAAAGTTCTTCTGAAGCA
ACTTAAAGTTATCAGGCATGCATGGATCTTGGAGGAATCAGATGTGCAGTCAGGGACCATAGCACAAGAC
AGGCGTCTTCTACTGGTGCTACCAGCAAATGCTGGAAGCCGGGAACACTGGGTACGTTGGAAACCACGTG
TGATGTGAAGGAGTAAGATAAACTGTAGGAGAAAAGCATTTCGTAGTGGGCCATGAAGCCTTTCAGGACA
TGTATTGCAGTATGGGCCGGCCCATTACGCAATTGGACGACAACAAAGGCTAGTATTAGTACCACCTCGG
CTATCCACATAGATCAAAGCTGGTTTAAAAGAGTTGTGCAGATGATCCGTGGCAAGAGACCTCTGAAGAT
AACATACTAAGCTTGGCACTGGCCGTCGTTTTACAACGTCGTGACTGGGAAAACCCTGGCGTTACCCAAC
TTAATCGCCTTGCAGCACATCCCCCTTTCGCCAGCTGGCGTAATAGCGAAGAGGCCCGCACCGATCGCCC
TTCCCAACAGTTGCGCAGCCTGAATGGCGAATGGCGCCTGATGCGGTATTTTCTCCTTACGCATCTGTGC
GGTATTTCACACCGCATATGGTGCACTCTCAGTACAATCTGCTCTGATGCCGCATAGTTAAGCCAGCCCC
GACACCCGCCAACACCCGCTGACGCGCCCTGACGGGCTTGTCTGCTCCCGGCATCCGCTTACAGACAAGC
TGTGACCGTCTCCGGGAGCTGCATGTGTCAGAGGTTTTCACCGTCATCACCGAAACGCGCGAGACGAAAG
GGCCTCGTGATACGCCTATTTTTATAGGTTAATGTCATGATAATAATGGTTTCTTAGACGTCAGGTGGCA
CTTTTCGGGGAAATGTGCGCGGAACCCCTATTTGTTTATTTTTCTAAATACATTCAAATATGTATCCGCT
CATGAGACAATAACCCTGATAAATGCTTCAATAATATTGAAAAAGGAAGAGTATGAGTATTCAACATTTC
CGTGTCGCCCTTATTCCCTTTTTTGCGGCATTTTGCCTTCCTGTTTTTGCTCACCCAGAAACGCTGGTGA
AAGTAAAAGATGCTGAAGATCAGTTGGGTGCACGAGTGGGTTACATCGAACTGGATCTCAACAGCGGTAA
GATCCTTGAGAGTTTTCGCCCCGAAGAACGTTTTCCAATGATGAGCACTTTTAAAGTTCTGCTATGTGGC
GCGGTATTATCCCGTATTGACGCCGGGCAAGAGCAACTCGGTCGCCGCATACACTATTCTCAGAATGACT
TGGTTGAGTACTCACCAGTCACAGAAAAGCATCTTACGGATGGCATGACAGTAAGAGAATTATGCAGTGC
TGCCATAACCATGAGTGATAACACTGCGGCCAACTTACTTCTGACAACGATCGGAGGACCGAAGGAGCTA
ACCGCTTTTTTGCACAACATGGGGGATCATGTAACTCGCCTTGATCGTTGGGAACCGGAGCTGAATGAAG
CCATACCAAACGACGAGCGTGACACCACGATGCCTGTAGCAATGGCAACAACGTTGCGCAAACTATTAAC
TGGCGAACTACTTACTCTAGCTTCCCGGCAACAATTAATAGACTGGATGGAGGCGGATAAAGTTGCAGGA
CCACTTCTGCGCTCGGCCCTTCCGGCTGGCTGGTTTATTGCTGATAAATCTGGAGCCGGTGAGCGTGGGT
CTCGCGGTATCATTGCAGCACTGGGGCCAGATGGTAAGCCCTCCCGTATCGTAGTTATCTACACGACGGG
GAGTCAGGCAACTATGGATGAACGAAATAGACAGATCGCTGAGATAGGTGCCTCACTGATTAAGCATTGG
TAACTGTCAGACCAAGTTTACTCATATATACTTTAGATTGATTTAAAACTTCATTTTTAATTTAAAAGGA
TCTAGGTGAAGATCCTTTTTGATAATCTCATGACCAAAATCCCTTAACGTGAGTTTTCGTTCCACTGAGC
GTCAGACCCCGTAGAAAAGATCAAAGGATCTTCTTGAGATCCTTTTTTTCTGCGCGTAATCTGCTGCTTG
CAAACAAAAAAACCACCGCTACCAGCGGTGGTTTGTTTGCCGGATCAAGAGCTACCAACTCTTTTTCCGA
AGGTAACTGGCTTCAGCAGAGCGCAGATACCAAATACTGTTCTTCTAGTGTAGCCGTAGTTAGGCCACCA
CTTCAAGAACTCTGTAGCACCGCCTACATACCTCGCTCTGCTAATCCTGTTACCAGTGGCTGCTGCCAGT
GGCGATAAGTCGTGTCTTACCGGGTTGGACTCAAGACGATAGTTACCGGATAAGGCGCAGCGGTCGGGCT
GAACGGGGGGTTCGTGCACACAGCCCAGCTTGGAGCGAACGACCTACACCGAACTGAGATACCTACAGCG
TGAGCTATGAGAAAGCGCCACGCTTCCCGAAGGGAGAAAGGCGGACAGGTATCCGGTAAGCGGCAGGGTC
GGAACAGGAGAGCGCACGAGGGAGCTTCCAGGGGGAAACGCCTGGTATCTTTATAGTCCTGTCGGGTTTC
GCCACCTCTGACTTGAGCGTCGATTTTTGTGATGCTCGTCAGGGGGGCGGAGCCTATGGAAAAACGCCAG
CAACGCGGCCTTTTTACGGTTCCTGGCCTTTTGCTGGCCTTTTGCTCACATGTTCTTTCCTGCGTTATCC
CCTGATTCTGTGGATAACCGTATTACCGCCTTTGAGTGAGCTGATACCGCTCGCCGCAGCCGAACGACCG
AGCGCAGCGAGTCAGTGAGCGAGGAAGCGGAAGAGCGCCCAATACGCAAACCGCCTCTCCCCGCGCGTTG
GCCGATTCATTAATGCAGCTGGCACGACAGGTTTCCCGACTGGAAAGCGGGCAGTGAGCGCAACGCAATT
AATGTGAGTTAGCTCACTCATTAGGCACCCCAGGCTTTACACTTTATGCTTCCGGCTCGTATGTTGTGTG
GAATTGTGAGCGGATAACAATTTCACACAGGAAACAGCTATGACCATGATTACGAATTCGAGCTCGGTAC
CCGG
Features (pLannotate 1.2.2; 13 found; start..end, strand, type, name):
     20..95      +  misc_RNA       gRNA scaffold: guide RNA scaffold for the Streptococcus pyogenes CRISPR/Cas9 system
    162..544     +  promoter       OsU3 promoter: Oryza sativa (rice) snRNA U3 promoter
    577..731     +  CDS            lacZα (fragment): LacZα fragment of β-galactosidase; lacZ fragment
    737..836     -  misc_feature   bom (fragment): basis of mobility region from pBR322
    938..973     -  CDS            rop (fragment): Rop protein, which maintains plasmids at low copy number; rop
   1068..1172    +  promoter       AmpR promoter: bla
   1173..2033    +  CDS            AmpR: β-lactamase; bla; confers resistance to ampicillin, carbenicillin, and related antibiotics
   2204..2792    +  rep_origin     ori: high-copy-number ColE1/pMB1/pBR322/pUC origin of replication
   2975..3067    +  CDS            lacI (fragment): lac repressor; lacI; The lac repressor binds to the lac operator to inhibit transcription in E. coli. This inhibition can be relieved by adding lactose or isopropyl-β-D-thiogalactopyranoside (IPTG).
   3080..3101    +  protein_bind   CAP binding site: CAP binding activates transcription in the presence of cAMP. E. coli catabolite activator protein
   3116..3146    +  promoter       lac promoter: promoter for the E. coli lac operon
   3154..3170    +  protein_bind   lac operator: The lac repressor binds to the lac operator to inhibit transcription in E. coli. This inhibition can be relieved by adding lactose or isopropyl-β-D-thiogalactopyranoside (IPTG). lac repressor encoded by lacI
   3204..6       +  misc_feature   MCS (fragment) (across the origin): pUC18/19 multiple cloning site
