[The description below was written by a language model from this plasmid's Addgene catalogue record and pLannotate feature annotations shown in this document.]
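Description:
pYLsgRNA-OsU3m is a small (about 3.2 kb) pUC18-based cloning vector that serves as an empty intermediate for building single-guide RNA expression cassettes for plants. It is maintained in E. coli through the high-copy ColE1/pUC-type origin and selected with ampicillin via the β-lactamase gene and its own promoter. Remnants of the parental backbone are also annotated: the lac promoter, operator and CAP binding site, a lacZα fragment, part of the pUC multiple cloning site, and short fragments of lacI, rop and the bom region. These fragments are not expected to matter for the plasmid's use in plants.

The functional parts are the rice (Oryza sativa) U3 small nuclear RNA promoter and the Streptococcus pyogenes Cas9 guide RNA scaffold. U3 promoters of this kind are recognised by RNA polymerase III, which suits them to producing short, uncapped transcripts such as sgRNAs. In the annotated map the scaffold lies upstream of the promoter on the same strand rather than immediately downstream of it. This suggests the plasmid acts as a source of the two parts, which are joined around a user-supplied target sequence, rather than as a ready-made transcription unit. The record does not describe the assembly scheme.

No insert or target spacer is present, and the plasmid carries no Cas9 gene, plant selectable marker or T-DNA borders. Finished sgRNA cassettes would therefore need to be moved into a separate plant transformation vector. The associated publication describes a system for multiplex CRISPR/Cas9 genome editing in monocot and dicot plants. What the "m" in the plasmid name signifies is not stated in the record.
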