Addgene plasmid #66193: pYLsgRNA-OsU3m
Purpose: (Empty Backbone) cloning of sgRNAs for expression in plants
Depositing lab: Yao-Guang Liu. Depositing organization: South China Agricultural University (SCAU). Publication: A robust CRISPR/Cas9 system for convenient, high-efficiency multiplex genome editing in monocot and dicot plants. Ma X, Zhang Q, Zhu Q, Liu W, Chen Y, Qiu R, Wang B, Yang Z, Li H, Lin Y, Xie Y, Shen R, Chen S, Wang Z, Chen Y, Guo J, Chen L, Zhao X, Dong Z, Liu YG. Mol Plant. 2015 Apr 24. pii: S1674-2052(15)00204-X. doi: 10.1016/j.molp.2015.04.007. PubMed 25917172.
Backbone
  Vector backbone: based on pUC18
  Vector type: Cloning Vector
Growth in bacteria
  Bacterial resistance: Ampicillin, 100 μg/mL
  Growth temperature: 37°C
  Growth strain: DH10B
  Copy number: Unknown
Gene/Insert
  Gene/Insert name: None
Terms and licenses: Academic/Nonprofit Terms; Industry Terms: Not Available to Industry
Depositor comments: Accession number KR559259 Please see our published protocol for using these plasmids. Ma, X. and Liu, Y.-G. 2016. CRISPR/Cas9-based multiplex genome editing in monocot and dicot plants. Curr. Protoc. Mol. Biol. 115:31.6.1-31.6.21. http://onlinelibrary.wiley.com/doi/10.1002/cpmb.10/abstract doi: 10.1002/cpmb.10
How to cite: pYLsgRNA-OsU3m was a gift from Yao-Guang Liu (Addgene plasmid # 66193 ; http://n2t.net/addgene:66193 ; RRID:Addgene_66193)
