>Addgene plasmid #66193 | pYLsgRNA-OsU3m | addgene partial sequence | sequence record 121198 | pBRforEco 5'-AATAGGCGTATCACGAGGC-3'
ACCTCTGACACATGCAGCTCCCGGAGACGGTCACAGCTTGTCTGTAAGCGGATGCCGGGAGCAGACAAGC
CCGTCAGGGCGCGTCAGCGGGTGTTGGCGGGTGTCGGGGCTGGCTTAACTATGCGGCATCAGAGCAGATT
GTACTGAGAGTGCACCATATGCGGTGTGAAATACCGCACAGATGCGTAAGGAGAAAATACCGCATCAGGC
GCCATTCGCCATTCAGGCTGCGCAACTGTTGGGAAGGGCGATCGGTGCGGGCCTCTTCGCTATTACGCCA
GCTGGCGAAAGGGGGATGTGCTGCAAGGCGATTAAGTTGGGTAACGCCAGGGTTTTCCCAGTCACGACGT
TGTAAAACGACGGCCAGTGCCAAGCTTAGTATGTTATCTTCAGAGGTCTCTTGCCACGGATCATCTGCAC
AACTCTTTTAAACCAGCTTTGATCTATGTGGATAGCCGAGGTGGTACTAATACTAGCCTTTGTTGTCGTC
CAATTGCGTAATGGGCCGGCCCATACTGCAATACATGTCCTGAAAGGCTTCATGGCCCACTACGAAATGC
TTTTCTCCTACAGTTTATCTTACTCCTTCACATCACACGTGGTTTCCAACGTACCCAGTGTTCCCGGCTT
CCAGCATTTGCTGGTAGCACCAGTAGAAGACGCCTGTCTTGTGCTATGGTCCCTGACTGCACATCTGATT
CCTCCAAGATCCATGCATGCCTGATAACTTTAAGTTGCTTCAGAAGAACTTTAAGTGATCTGTTCGTATG
TTTAAAGATTCCTTCCTTTGCTGCCGATTCCACAGGTAAA
