>Addgene plasmid #66193 | pYLsgRNA-OsU3m | addgene partial sequence | sequence record 121232 | pUC-4 5'-CAGTGAGCGAGGAAGCGGAAGAGCGCCCAA-3'
GCGCGTTGGCCGATTCATTAATGCAGCTGGCACGACAGGTTTCCCGACTGGAAAGCGGGCAGTGAGCGCA
ACGCAATTAATGTGAGTTAGCTCACTCATTAGGCACCCCAGGCTTTACACTTTATGCTTCCGGCTCGTAT
GTTGTGTGGAATTGTGAGCGGATAACAATTTCACACAGGAAACAGCTATGACCATGATTACGAATTCGAG
CTCGGTACCCGGGGATCCAGCGTGGGTCTCGGTTTTAGAGCTAGAAATAGCAAGTTAAAATAAGGCTAGT
CCGTTATCAACTTGAAAAAGTGGCACCGAGTCGGTGCTTTTTTTCAAGAGCTTGGAGTGGATGGAATTTT
CCTCCGTTTTACCTGTGGAATCGGCAGCAAAGGAAGGAATCTTTAAACATACGAACAGATCACTTAAAGT
TCTTCTGAAGCAACTTAAAGTTATCAGGCATGCATGGATCTTGGAGGAATCAGATGTGCAGTCAGGGACC
ATAGCACAAGACAGGCGTCTTCTACTGGTGCTACCAGCAAATGCTGGAAGCCGGGAACACTGGGTACGTT
GGAAACCACGTGTGATGTGAAGGAGTAAGATAAACTGTAGGAGAAAAGCATTTCGTAGTGGGCCATGAAG
CCTTTCAGGACATGTATTGCAGTATGGGCCGGCCCATTACGCAATTGGACGACAACAAAGGCTAGTATTA
GTACCACCTCGGCTATCCACATAGATCAAAGCTGGTTTAAAAGAGTTGTGCAGATGATCCGTGGCAAGAG
ACCTCTGAAGATAACATACTAAGCTTGGCACTGGCCGTCGTTTTACAACGTCGTGACTGG
